>Addgene plasmid #46335 | HA WDR24 pRK5 | addgene full sequence | sequence record 424510 | Addgene NGS Result
CAGGCAGAAGTATGCAAAGCATGCATCTCAATTAGTCAGCAACCAGGTGTGGAAAGTCCCCAGGCTCCCC
AGCAGGCAGAAGTATGCAAAGCATGCATCTCAATTAGTCAGCAACCATAGTCCCGCCCCTAACTCCGCCC
ATCCCGCCCCTAACTCCGCCCAGTTCCGCCCATTCTCCGCCCCATGGCTGACTAATTTTTTTTATTTATG
CAGAGGCCGAGGCCGCCTCGGCCTCTGAGCTATTCCAGAAGTAGTGAGGAGGCTTTTTTGGAGGCCTAGG
CTTTTGCAAAAAGCTGTTAACAGCTTGGCACTGGCCGTCGTTTTACAACGTCGTGACTGGGAAAACCCTG
GCGTTACCCAACTTAATCGCCTTGCAGCACATCCCCCTTTCGCCAGCTGGCGTAATAGCGAAGAGGCCCG
CACCGATCGCCCTTCCCAACAGTTGCGCAGCCTGAATGGCGAATGGCGCCTGATGCGGTATTTTCTCCTT
ACGCATCTGTGCGGTATTTCACACCGCATA
[142 nt withheld, positions 521-662]
C
[141 nt withheld, positions 664-804]
CCTTTGACGTTGGAGTCCACGTTCTTT
[37 nt withheld, positions 832-868]
ACCCTATCTCGGGCTATTCTTTTGATTTATAAGGGATTTTGCCGATTTCGGCCTATTGGTTAAAAAATGA
GCTGATTTAACAAAAATTTAACGCGAATTTTAACAAAATATTAACGTTTACAATTTTATGGTGCACTCTC
AGTACAATCTGCTCTGATGCCGCATAGTTAAGCCAGCCCCGACACCCGCCAACACCCGCTGACGCGCCCT
GACGGGCTTGTCTGCTCCCGGCATCCGCTTACAGACAAGCTGTGACCGTCTCCGGGAGCTGCATGTGTCA
GAGGTTTTCACCGTCATCACCGAAACGCGCGAGACGAAAGGGCCTCGTGATACGCCTATTTTTATAGGTT
AATGTCATGATAATAATGGTTTCTTAGACGTCAGGTGGCACTTTTCGGGGAAATGTGCGCGGAACCCCTA
TTTGTTTATTTTTCTAAATACATTCAAATATGTATCCGCTCATGAGACAATAACCCTGATAAATGCTTCA
ATAATATTGAAAAAGGAAGAGTATGAGTATTCAACATTTCCGTGTCGCCCTTATTCCCTTTTTTGCGGCA
TTTTGCCTTCCTGTTTTTGCTCACCCAGAAACGCTGGTGAAAGTAAAAGATGCTGAAGATCAGTTGGGTG
CACGAGTGGGTTACATCGAACTGGATCTCAACAGCGGTAAGATCCTTGAGAGTTTTCGCCCCGAAGAACG
TTTTCCAATGATGAGCACTTTTAAAGTTCTGCTATGTGGCGCGGTATTATCCCGTATTGACGCCGGGCAA
GAGCAACTCGGTCGCCGCATACACTATTCTCAGAATGACTTGGTTGAGTACTCACCAGTCACAGAAAAGC
ATCTTACGGATGGCATGACAGTAAGAGAATTATGCAGTGCTGCCATAACCATGAGTGATAACACTGCGGC
CAACTTACTTCTGACAACGATCGGAGGACCGAAGGAGCTAACCGCTTTTTTGCACAACATGGGGGATCAT
GTAACTCGCCTTGATCGTTGGGAACCGGAGCTGAATGAAGCCATACCAAACGACGAGCGTGACACCACGA
TGCCTGTAGCAATGGCAACAACGTTGCGCAAACTATTAACTGGCGAACTACTTACTCTAGCTTCCCGGCA
ACAATTAATAGACTGGATGGAGGCGGATAAAGTTGCAGGACCACTTCTGCGCTCGGCCCTTCCGGCTGGC
TGGTTTATTGCTGATAAATCTGGAGCCGGTGAGCGTGGGTCTCGCGGTATCATTGCAGCACTGGGGCCAG
ATGGTAAGCCCTCCCGTATCGTAGTTATCTACACGACGGGGAGTCAGGCAACTATGGATGAACGAAATAG
ACAGATCGCTGAGATAGGTGCCTCACTGATTAAGCATTGGTAACTGTCAGACCAAGTTTACTCATATATA
CTTTAGATTGATTTAAAACTTCATTTTTAATTTAAAAGGATCTAGGTGAAGATCCTTTTTGATAATCTCA
TGACCAAAATCCCTTAACGTGAGTTTTCGTTCCACTGAGCGTCAGACCCCGTAGAAAAGATCAAAGGATC
TTCTTGAGATCCTTTTTTTCTGCGCGTAATCTGCTGCTTGCAAACAAAAAAACCACCGCTACCAGCGGTG
GTTTGTTTGCCGGATCAAGAGCTACCAACTCTTTTTCCGAAGGTAACTGGCTTCAGCAGAGCGCAGATAC
CAAATACTGTTCTTCTAGTGTAGCCGTAGTTAGGCCACCACTTCAAGAACTCTGTAGCACCGCCTACATA
CCTCGCTCTGCTAATCCTGTTACCAGTGGCTGCTGCCAGTGGCGATAAGTCGTGTCTTACCGGGTTGGAC
TCAAGACGATAGTTACCGGATAAGGCGCAGCGGTCGGGCTGAACGGGGGGTTCGTGCACACAGCCCAGCT
TGGAGCGAACGACCTACACCGAACTGAGATACCTACAGCGTGAGCTATGAGAAAGCGCCACGCTTCCCGA
AGGGAGAAAGGCGGACAGGTATCCGGTAAGCGGCAGGGTCGGAACAGGAGAGCGCACGAGGGAGCTTCCA
GGGGGAAACGCCTGGTATCTTTATAGTCCTGTCGGGTTTCGCCACCTCTGACTTGAGCGTCGATTTTTGT
GATGCTCGTCAGGGGGGCGGAGCCTATGGAAAAACGCCAGCAACGCGGCCTTTTTACGGTTCCTGGCCTT
TTGCTGGCCTTTTGCTCACATGTTCTTTCCTGCGTTATCCCCTGATTCTGTGGATAACCGTATTACCGCC
TTTGAGTGAGCTGATACCGCTCGCCGCAGCCGAACGACCGAGCGCAGCGAGTCAGTGAGCGAGGAAGCGG
AAGAGCGCCCAATACGCAAACCGCCTCTCCCCGCGCGTTGGCCGATTCATTAATGCAGCTGGCACGACAG
GTTTCCCGACTGGAAAGCGGGCAGTGAGCGCAACGCAATTAATGTGAGTTAGCTCACTCATTAGGCACCC
CAGGCTTTACACTTTATGCTTCCGGCTCGTATGTTGTGTGGAATTGTGAGCGGATAACAATTTCACACAG
GAAACAGCTATGACATGATTACGAATTAATTCGAGCTCGCCCGACATTGATTATTGACTAGTTATTAATA
GTAATCAATTACGGGGTCATTAGTTCATAGCCCATATATGGAGTTCCGCGTTACATAACTTACGGTAAAT
GGCCCGCCTGGCTGACCGCCCAACGACCCCCGCCCATTGACGTCAATAATGACGTATGTTCCCATAGTAA
CGCCAATAGGGACTTTCCATTGACGTCAATGGGTGGAGTATTTACGGTAAACTGCCCACTTGGCAGTACA
TCAAGTGTATCATATGCCAAGTACGCCCCCTATTGACGTCAATGACGGTAAATGGCCCGCCTGGCATTAT
GCCCAGTACATGACCTTATGGGACTTTCCTACTTGGCAGTACATCTACGTATTAGTCATCGCTATTACCA
TGGTGATGCGGTTTTGGCAGTACATCAATGGGCGTGGATAGCGGTTTGACTCACGGGGATTTCCAAGTCT
CCACCCCATTGACGTCAATGGGAGTTTGTTTTGGCACCAAAATCAACGGGACTTTCCAAAATGTCGTAAC
AACTCCGCCCCATTGACGCAAATGGGCGGTAGGCGTGTACGGTGGGAGGTCTATATAAGCAGAGCTCGTT
TAGTGAACCGTCAGATCGCCTGGAGACGCCATCCACGCTGTTTTGACCTCCATAGAAGACACCGGGACCG
ATCCAGCCTCCGCGGCCGGGAACGGTGCATTGGAACGCGGATTCCCCGTGCCAAGAGTGACGTAAGTACC
GCCTATAGAGTCTATAGGCCCACCCCCTTGGCTTCGTTAGAACGCGGCTACAATTAATACATAACCTTAT
GTATCATACACATACGATTTAGGTGACACTATAGAATAACATCCACTTTGCCTTTCTCTCCACAGGTGTC
CACTCCCAGGTCCAACTGCACCTCGGTTCTATCGATTGAATTCCCGAACCGACAGTCGGTCTCTTCACCA
AGGCCATTCGCGCCACCATGGGCTACCCCTATGATGTGCCTGACTACGCAGATCTCAATGGTGGTGGTGG
TGGGTCGACGATGGAGAAGATGTCCCGTGTGACCACAGCCCTGGGTGGCAGCGTGCTGACAGGCCGCACC
ATGCACTGCCACCTGGATGCTCCCGCCAATGCCATCAGTGTGTGCCGCGACGCAGCCCAGGTGGTCGTGG
CAGGCCGTAGCATCTTCAAGATCTATGCCATCGAGGAGGAACAGTTCGTGGAAAAGCTGAACCTGCGTGT
GGGGCGCAAGCCTTCGCTTAACCTGAGCTGTGCTGACGTGGTCTGGCACCAGATGGATGAGAACCTGCTG
GCCACAGCAGCCACCAATGGCGTGGTGGTCACGTGGAACCTGGGCCGGCCATCCCGCAACAAGCAGGACC
AGCTGTTCACAGAACACAAGCGCACGGTAAACAAAGTCTGCTTCCACCCCACCGAAGCCCACGTGCTGCT
CAGTGGCTCCCAGGATGGCTTCATGAAGTGCTTTGACCTCCGCAGAAAGGACTCTGTCAGCACCTTCTCG
GGCCAGTCGGAGAGCGTGCGGGACGTGCAGTTCAGTATCCGGGACTACTTCACCTTCGCCTCCACCTTTG
AGAACGGCAATGTGCAGCTCTGGGACATCCGGCGTCCCGACCGGTGCGAGAGGATGTTCACAGCCCACAA
CGGACCCGTCTTCTGCTGCGACTGGCACCCCGAGGACAGGGGCTGGTTGGCCACTGGAGGGCGCGACAAG
ATGGTGAAGGTCTGGGACATGACCACGCACCGTGCCAAGGAGATGCACTGTGTGCAGACCATCGCCTCGG
TGGCCCGTGTGAAGTGGCGGCCAGAGTGCCGCCACCACCTGGCCACGTGCTCCATGATGGTGGACCACAA
CATCTATGTTTGGGACGTGCGCCGGCCCTTCGTGCCAGCTGCCATGTTTGAGGAACACCGAGACGTCACC
ACGGGAATTGCCTGGCGCCACCCCCACGACCCCTCCTTCCTGCTGTCTGGCTCCAAGGACAGCTCGCTGT
GCCAGCACCTGTTCCGCGACGCCAGCCAGCCCGTCGAGCGCGCCAACCCTGAGGGCCTCTGCTACGGCCT
CTTCGGGGACCTGGCCTTCGCCGCCAAGGAGAGCCTCGTGGCTGCCGAGTCGGGGCGCAAGCCCTACACT
GGCGACCGGCGCCACCCCATCTTCTTTAAGCGCAAGCTGGACCCTGCCGAGCCCTTCGCAGGCCTCGCCT
CCAGTGCCCTCAGTGTCTTTGAGACGGAGCCAGGTGGCGGCGGCATGCGCTGGTTTGTGGACACAGCTGA
GCGTTATGCGCTGGCTGGCCGGCCACTGGCCGAGCTCTGTGACCACAACGCAAAGGTGGCTCGAGAGCTT
GGCCGCAACCAGGTGGCGCAAACGTGGACCATGCTGCGGATCATCTACTGCAGCCCTGGCCTAGTGCCCA
CTGCAAACCTCAACCACAGTGTGGGCAAGGGTGGCTCCTGTGGCCTCCCGCTCATGAACAGTTTCAACCT
GAAGGATATGGCCCCAGGGTTGGGCAGTGAGACGCGGCTGGACCGCAGCAAAGGAGATGCGCGGAGCGAC
ACAGTTCTGCTCGACTCCTCGGCCACACTCATCACCAATGAGGATAACGAGGAAACCGAGGGCAGCGACG
TACCTGCCGACTACCTGCTGGGTGACGTGGAAGGTGAGGAGGACGAGCTGTACCTGCTGGATCCGGAACA
CGCGCACCCCGAGGACCCTGAGTGCGTGCTGCCGCAGGAGGCCTTTCCGCTGCGCCACGAGATCGTGGAC
ACGCCTCCCGGGCCCGAGCACCTGCAGGACAAGGCCGACTCCCCGCACGTGAGCGGCAGCGAGGCGGATG
TGGCCTCCCTGGCCCCCGTGGACTCCTCCTTCTCGCTCCTGTCTGTCTCACACGCGCTCTACGACAGCCG
CCTGCCGCCCGACTTCTTCGGCGTGCTGGTGCGCGACATGCTGCACTTCTACGCTGAGCAGGGCGACGTG
CAGATGGCTGTGTCTGTGCTCATCGTCCTGGGTGAACGGGTGCGCAAGGACATCGACGAGCAGACCCAGG
AGCACTGGTACACTTCCTACATCGACCTGCTGCAGCGCTTCCGCCTCTGGAACGTGTCCAACGAGGTGGT
CAAGCTGAGCACCAGCCGCGCCGTCAGCTGCCTCAACCAGGCCTCCACCACCCTGCACGTCAACTGCAGC
CACTGCAAGCGGCCCATGAGCAGCCGGGGCTGGGTCTGCGACAGGTGCCACCGCTGCGCCAGCATGTGTG
CCGTCTGCCACCACGTAGTCAAGGGTCTCTTCGTGTGGTGCCAGGGCTGCAGCCACGGCGGCCACCTGCA
GCACATCATGAAGTGGCTGGAAGGCAGCTCCCACTGTCCCGCAGGCTGCGGCCACCTCTGCGAGTACTCC
TGAGCGGCCGCTAAGTAAGTAAGGATCCCCAGCTTGGCCGCCATGGCCCAACTTGTTTATTGCAGCTTAT
AATGGTTACAAATAAAGCAATAGCATCACAAATTTCACAAATAAAGCATTTTTTTCACTGCATTCTAGTT
GTGGTTTGTCCAAACTCATCAATGTATCTTATCATGTCTGGATCGGGAATTAATTCGGCGCAGCACCATG
GCCTGAAATAACCTCTGAAAGAGGAACTTGGTTAGGTACCTTCTGAGGCGGAAAGAACCAGCTGTGGAAT
GTGTGTCAGTTAGGGTGTGGAAAGTCCCCAGGCTCCCCAG
Features (pLannotate 1.2.2; 20 found; start..end, strand, type, name):
    309..463     +  CDS            lacZα (fragment): LacZα fragment of β-galactosidase; lacZ fragment
    469..520     -  misc_feature   bom (fragment): basis of mobility region from pBR322
    539..919     +  rep_origin     M13 ori (sequence partly withheld): M13 bacteriophage origin of replication; arrow indicates direction of (+) strand synthesis
    995..1044    -  misc_feature   bom (fragment): basis of mobility region from pBR322
   1146..1181    -  CDS            rop (fragment): Rop protein, which maintains plasmids at low copy number; rop
   1276..1380    +  promoter       AmpR promoter: bla
   1381..2241    +  CDS            AmpR: β-lactamase; bla; confers resistance to ampicillin, carbenicillin, and related antibiotics
   2412..3000    +  rep_origin     ori: high-copy-number ColE1/pMB1/pBR322/pUC origin of replication
   3183..3275    +  CDS            lacI (fragment): lac repressor; lacI; The lac repressor binds to the lac operator to inhibit transcription in E. coli. This inhibition can be relieved by adding lactose or isopropyl-β-D-thiogalactopyranoside (IPTG).
   3288..3309    +  protein_bind   CAP binding site: CAP binding activates transcription in the presence of cAMP. E. coli catabolite activator protein
   3324..3354    +  promoter       lac promoter: promoter for the E. coli lac operon
   3362..3378    +  protein_bind   lac operator: The lac repressor binds to the lac operator to inhibit transcription in E. coli. This inhibition can be relieved by adding lactose or isopropyl-β-D-thiogalactopyranoside (IPTG). lac repressor encoded by lacI
   3431..3810    +  enhancer       CMV enhancer: human cytomegalovirus immediate early enhancer
   3811..4014    +  promoter       CMV promoter: human cytomegalovirus (CMV) immediate early promoter
   4150..4193    +  intron         CMV intron (fragment): modified intron A from human cytomegalovirus
   4245..4263    +  promoter       SP6 promoter: promoter for bacteriophage SP6 RNA polymerase
   4267..4304    +  CDS            IgH signal sequence (fragment): signal sequence from the mouse immunoglobulin heavy chain variable region
   4449..6818    +  CDS            WDR24: WDR24_HUMAN - Also known as C16orf21 From Homo sapiens (Human).
   6868..7002    +  polyA_signal   SV40 poly(A) signal: SV40 polyadenylation signal
   7071..290     +  promoter       SV40 promoter (across the origin): SV40 enhancer and early promoter
