[The description below was written by a language model from this plasmid's Addgene catalogue record and pLannotate feature annotations shown in this document.]
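Description:
HA WDR24 pRK5 is a mammalian expression plasmid of about 7.1 kb, built on the pRK5 backbone, that drives production of human WDR24 carrying an N-terminal HA epitope tag supplied by the backbone. It is propagated in E. coli using a high-copy ColE1/pUC-type origin and selected with ampicillin through the bla (β-lactamase) gene and its own promoter. The backbone also carries an M13 phage origin, which permits single-stranded DNA production, along with remnants of earlier cloning vectors: fragments of lacZα, lacI, rop and bom, plus a lac promoter/operator region. These appear to be leftovers and play no evident role in the expression cassette.

The expression unit consists of the human cytomegalovirus immediate-early enhancer and promoter, followed by a fragment of a CMV intron and an SP6 promoter, which serves as a sequencing primer site and could support in vitro transcription. The WDR24 open reading frame (about 2.4 kb) was inserted between SalI and NotI sites, both retained, and is followed by an SV40 polyadenylation signal. The automated annotation does not mark the HA tag itself, although there is unannotated sequence between the SP6 promoter and the WDR24 coding region where it would lie. It also flags a short match to an immunoglobulin heavy-chain signal sequence upstream of the insert, whose significance is unclear. An SV40 enhancer/early promoter spans the plasmid origin, and no mammalian selection marker is annotated, so the plasmid is suited to transient transfection. The associated publication concerns a complex with GAP activity toward the Rag GTPases that signal amino acid sufficiency to mTORC1. This suggests use for expressing tagged WDR24 for detection or immunoprecipitation in studies of that pathway.
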