Addgene plasmid #46335: HA WDR24 pRK5
Depositing lab: David Sabatini. Depositing organization: Whitehead Institute for Biomedical Research. Publication: A Tumor suppressor complex with GAP activity for the Rag GTPases that signal amino acid sufficiency to mTORC1. Bar-Peled L, Chantranupong L, Cherniack AD, Chen WW, Ottina KA, Grabiner BC, Spear ED, Carter SL, Meyerson M, Sabatini DM. Science. 2013 May 31;340(6136):1100-6. doi: 10.1126/science.1232044. PubMed 23723238.
Backbone
  Vector backbone: pRK5
  Vector type: Mammalian Expression
Growth in bacteria
  Bacterial resistance: Ampicillin, 100 μg/mL
  Growth temperature: 37°C
  Growth strain: DH5alpha
  Copy number: Unknown
Gene/Insert
  Gene/Insert name: WDR24
  Species: H. sapiens (human)
  Insert size (bp): 2373
  Entrez Gene: WDR24 (a.k.a. C16orf21, JFP7)
  Tag / fusion protein: HA (N terminal on backbone)
  Cloning method: Restriction Enzyme; 5′ cloning site SalI (not destroyed); 3′ cloning site NotI (not destroyed)
  Sequencing primers: 5′ SP6; 3′ SV40pA-R
Terms and licenses: Academic/Nonprofit Terms; Industry Terms: Not Available to Industry
How to cite: HA WDR24 pRK5 was a gift from David Sabatini (Addgene plasmid # 46335 ; http://n2t.net/addgene:46335 ; RRID:Addgene_46335)
