>Addgene plasmid #46335 | HA WDR24 pRK5 | addgene partial sequence | sequence record 66287 | Sp6 5'-ATTTAGGTGACACTATAG-3'
TTTCTCTCCACAGGTGTCCACTCCCAGGTCCAACTGCACCTCGGTTCTATCGATTGAATTCCCGAACCGA
CAGTCGGTCTCTTCACCAAGGCCATTCGCGCCACCATGGGCTACCCCTATGATGTGCCTGACTACGCAGA
TCTCAATGGTGGTGGTGGTGGGTCGACGATGGAGAAGATGTCCCGTGTGACCACAGCCCTGGGTGGCAGC
GTGCTGACAGGCCGCACCATGCACTGCCACCTGGATGCTCCCGCCAATGCCATCAGTGTGTGCCGCGACG
CAGCCCAGGTGGTCGTGGCAGGCCGTAGCATCTTCAAGATCTATGCCATCGAGGAGGAACAGTTCGTGGA
AAAGCTGAACCTGCGTGTGGGGCGCAAGCCTTCGCTTAACCTGAGCTGTGCTGACGTGGTCTGGCACCAG
ATGGATGAGAACCTGCTGGCCACAGCAGCCACCAATGGCGTGGTGGTCACGTGGAACCTGGGCCGGCCAT
CCCGCAACAAGCAGGACCAGCTGTTCACAGAACACAAGCGCACGGTAAACAAAGTCTGCTTCCACCCCAC
CGAAGCCCACGTGCTGCTCAGTGGCTCCCAGGATGGCTTCATGAAGTGCTTTGACCTCCGCAGAAAGGAC
TCTGTCAGCACCTTCTCGGGCCAGTCGGAGAGCGTGCGGGACGTGCAGTTCAGTATCCGGGACTACTTCA
CCTTCGCCTCCACCTTTGAGAACGGCAATGTGCAGCTCTGGGACATCCGGCGTCCCGACCGGTGCGAGAG
GATGTTCACAGCCCACAACGGACCCGTCTTCTGCTGCGACTGGCACCCCGAGGACAGGGGCTGGTTGGCC
ACTGGAGGGCGCGACAAGATGGTGAAGGTCTGGGACATGACCACGCACCGTGCCAAGGA
